Addgene plasmid #215983: AA177
Purpose: Fragmid fragment: (N' terminus) Start codon only
Depositing lab: John Doench. Depositing organization: Broad Institute. Publication: Modular vector assembly enables rapid assessment of emerging CRISPR technologies. McGee AV, Liu YV, Griffith AL, Szegletes ZM, Wen B, Kraus C, Miller NW, Steger RJ, Escude Velasco B, Bosch JA, Zirin JD, Viswanatha R, Sontheimer EJ, Goodale A, Greene MA, Green TM, Doench JG. Cell Genom. 2024 Mar 13;4(3):100519. doi: 10.1016/j.xgen.2024.100519. PubMed 38484704.
Backbone
  Vector backbone: pUC57-Kan
  Vector type: Fragment
Growth in bacteria
  Bacterial resistance: Kanamycin, 50 μg/mL
  Growth temperature: 37°C
  Growth strain: DH5alpha
  Copy number: Unknown
Gene/Insert
  Gene/Insert name: Start
  Species: Other
  Cloning method: Unknown
Resource information
  A portion of this plasmid was derived from a plasmid made by: Genscript ID: U2691GK040-14
Terms and licenses: Academic/Nonprofit Terms; Industry Terms: Not Available to Industry
Depositor comments: Please visit https://www.biorxiv.org/content/10.1101/2023.10.25.564061v1 for bioRxiv preprint.
How to cite: AA177 was a gift from John Doench (Addgene plasmid # 215983 ; http://n2t.net/addgene:215983 ; RRID:Addgene_215983)
