[The description below was written by a language model from this plasmid's Addgene catalogue record and pLannotate feature annotations shown in this document.]
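Description:
AA177 is a small (about 2.6 kb) fragment-donor plasmid from the Fragmid modular vector assembly toolkit, built on the pUC57-Kan cloning backbone. It is not an expression vector in its own right. Its vector type is recorded as "Fragment", meaning it stores a single standardized module that is combined with other Fragmid parts to assemble complete constructs for CRISPR technology testing. It is propagated in E. coli using the high-copy ColE1/pUC-type origin and is selected with kanamycin through the KanR gene, an aph(3')-Ia aminoglycosidase phosphotransferase. The record lists copy number as unknown, although the annotated origin is of the high-copy class.

The payload is minimal. The insert, named "Start", occupies the N-terminal position in the modular scheme and contributes only a start codon. It appears intended for assemblies in which no N-terminal tag, localization signal or fusion domain is wanted, so that translation of the downstream coding module can still begin while the slot remains filled. The insert is too small to be picked up by automated annotation, so the feature table shows only backbone elements: the lac promoter with its operator and CAP binding site, a partial lacZα fragment flanking the cloning region, and remnants of lacI, rop and the pBR322 bom region. These are carryovers from the pUC57 lineage with no role in the module's function. The record does not state the cloning method, the flanking restriction sites or the overhangs that define how the fragment is released and joined during assembly. A portion of the plasmid was derived from commercially synthesized material.
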