Features (pLannotate 1.2.2; 9 found; start..end, strand, type, name):
    137..236     +  misc_feature   bom (fragment): basis of mobility region from pBR322
    242..399     -  CDS            lacZα (fragment): LacZα fragment of β-galactosidase; lacZ fragment
    567..583     -  protein_bind   lac operator: The lac repressor binds to the lac operator to inhibit transcription in E. coli. This inhibition can be relieved by adding lactose or isopropyl-β-D-thiogalactopyranoside (IPTG). lac repressor encoded by lacI
    591..621     -  promoter       lac promoter: promoter for the E. coli lac operon
    636..657     -  protein_bind   CAP binding site: CAP binding activates transcription in the presence of cAMP. E. coli catabolite activator protein
    670..762     -  CDS            lacI (fragment): lac repressor; lacI; The lac repressor binds to the lac operator to inhibit transcription in E. coli. This inhibition can be relieved by adding lactose or isopropyl-β-D-thiogalactopyranoside (IPTG).
    945..1533    -  rep_origin     ori: high-copy-number ColE1/pMB1/pBR322/pUC origin of replication
   1711..2520    -  CDS            KanR: aminoglycoside phosphotransferase; aph(3')-Ia; confers resistance to kanamycin in bacteria or G418 (Geneticin®) in eukaryotes
   2627..35      +  CDS            rop (fragment) (across the origin): Rop protein, which maintains plasmids at low copy number; rop
>Addgene plasmid #215983 | AA177 | addgene full sequence | sequence record 431546 | Addgene NGS Result
TCGCGCGTTTCGGTGATGACGGTGAAAACCTCTGACACATGCAGCTCCCGGAGACGGTCACAGCTTGTCT
GTAAGCGGATGCCGGGAGCAGACAAGCCCGTCAGGGCGCGTCAGCGGGTGTTGGCGGGTGTCGGGGCTGG
CTTAACTATGCGGCATCAGAGCAGATTGTACTGAGAGTGCACCATATGCGGTGTGAAATACCGCACAGAT
GCGTAAGGAGAAAATACCGCATCAGGCGCCATTCGCCATTCAGGCTGCGCAACTGTTGGGAAGGGCGATC
GGTGCGGGCCTCTTCGCTATTACGCCAGCTGGCGAAAGGGGGATGTGCTGCAAGGCGATTAAGTTGGGTA
ACGCCAGGGTTTTCCCAGTCACGACGTTGTAAAACGACGGCCAGAGAATTCGAGCTCGGTACCTCGCGAA
TACATCTAGATGAAGACGTAGGAGGAATTGAGACCGTCCGTTAGCCACCATGGGCAGCAGTCTTCATCGG
ATCCCGGGCCCGTCGACTGCAGAGGCCTGCATGCAAGCTTGGTGTAATCATGGTCATAGCTGTTTCCTGT
GTGAAATTGTTATCCGCTCACAATTCCACACAACATACGAGCCGGAAGCATAAAGTGTAAAGCCTGGGGT
GCCTAATGAGTGAGCTAACTCACATTAATTGCGTTGCGCTCACTGCCCGCTTTCCAGTCGGGAAACCTGT
CGTGCCAGCTGCATTAATGAATCGGCCAACGCGCGGGGAGAGGCGGTTTGCGTATTGGGCGCTCTTCCGC
TTCCTCGCTCACTGACTCGCTGCGCTCGGTCGTTCGGCTGCGGCGAGCGGTATCAGCTCACTCAAAGGCG
GTAATACGGTTATCCACAGAATCAGGGGATAACGCAGGAAAGAACATGTGAGCAAAAGGCCAGCAAAAGG
CCAGGAACCGTAAAAAGGCCGCGTTGCTGGCGTTTTTCCATAGGCTCCGCCCCCCTGACGAGCATCACAA
AAATCGACGCTCAAGTCAGAGGTGGCGAAACCCGACAGGACTATAAAGATACCAGGCGTTTCCCCCTGGA
AGCTCCCTCGTGCGCTCTCCTGTTCCGACCCTGCCGCTTACCGGATACCTGTCCGCCTTTCTCCCTTCGG
GAAGCGTGGCGCTTTCTCATAGCTCACGCTGTAGGTATCTCAGTTCGGTGTAGGTCGTTCGCTCCAAGCT
GGGCTGTGTGCACGAACCCCCCGTTCAGCCCGACCGCTGCGCCTTATCCGGTAACTATCGTCTTGAGTCC
AACCCGGTAAGACACGACTTATCGCCACTGGCAGCAGCCACTGGTAACAGGATTAGCAGAGCGAGGTATG
TAGGCGGTGCTACAGAGTTCTTGAAGTGGTGGCCTAACTACGGCTACACTAGAAGAACAGTATTTGGTAT
CTGCGCTCTGCTGAAGCCAGTTACCTTCGGAAAAAGAGTTGGTAGCTCTTGATCCGGCAAACAAACCACC
GCTGGTAGCGGTGGTTTTTTTGTTTGCAAGCAGCAGATTACGCGCAGAAAAAAAGGATCTCAAGAAGATC
CTTTGATCTTTTCTACGGGGTCTGACGCTCAGTGGAACGAAAACTCACGTTAAGGGATTTTGGTCATGAG
ATTATCAAAAAGGATCTTCACCTAGATCCTTTTAAATTAAAAATGAAGTTTTAAATCAAGCCCAATCTGA
ATAATGTTACAACCAATTAACCAATTCTGATTAGAAAAACTCATCGAGCATCAAATGAAACTGCAATTTA
TTCATATCAGGATTATCAATACCATATTTTTGAAAAAGCCGTTTCTGTAATGAAGGAGAAAACTCACCGA
GGCAGTTCCATAGGATGGCAAGATCCTGGTATCGGTCTGCGATTCCGACTCGTCCAACATCAATACAACC
TATTAATTTCCCCTCGTCAAAAATAAGGTTATCAAGTGAGAAATCACCATGAGTGACGACTGAATCCGGT
GAGAATGGCAAAAGTTTATGCATTTCTTTCCAGACTTGTTCAACAGGCCAGCCATTACGCTCGTCATCAA
AATCACTCGCATCAACCAAACCGTTATTCATTCGTGATTGCGCCTGAGCGAGACGAAATACGCGATCGCT
GTTAAAAGGACAATTACAAACAGGAATCGAATGCAACCGGCGCAGGAACACTGCCAGCGCATCAACAATA
TTTTCACCTGAATCAGGATATTCTTCTAATACCTGGAATGCTGTTTTTCCGGGGATCGCAGTGGTGAGTA
ACCATGCATCATCAGGAGTACGGATAAAATGCTTGATGGTCGGAAGAGGCATAAATTCCGTCAGCCAGTT
TAGTCTGACCATCTCATCTGTAACATCATTGGCAACGCTACCTTTGCCATGTTTCAGAAACAACTCTGGC
GCATCGGGCTTCCCATACAAGCGATAGATTGTCGCACCTGATTGCCCGACATTATCGCGAGCCCATTTAT
ACCCATATAAATCAGCATCCATGTTGGAATTTAATCGCGGCCTCGACGTTTCCCGTTGAATATGGCTCAT
AACACCCCTTGTATTACTGTTTATGTAAGCAGACAGTTTTATTGTTCATGATGATATATTTTTATCTTGT
GCAATGTAACATCAGAGATTTTGAGACACGGGCCAGAGCTGCA
